Addgene plasmid #35927: pcDNA-Wnt3A-V5
Depositing lab: Marian Waterman. Depositing organization: University of California, Irvine. Publication: A uniform human Wnt expression library reveals a shared secretory pathway and unique signaling activities. Najdi R, Proffitt K, Sprowl S, Kaur S, Yu J, Covey TM, Virshup DM, Waterman ML. Differentiation. 2012 Sep;84(2):203-13. doi: 10.1016/j.diff.2012.06.004. Epub 2012 Jul 9. PubMed 22784633.
Backbone
  Vector backbone: pcDNA3.2/V5-DEST
  Backbone manufacturer: Invitrogen
  Backbone size w/o insert (bp): 7711
  Vector type: Mammalian Expression
Growth in bacteria
  Bacterial resistance: Ampicillin, 100 μg/mL
  Growth temperature: 37°C
  Growth strain: DH5alpha
  Copy number: High Copy
Gene/Insert
  Gene/Insert name: Wnt3A (alt name: Wnt3A)
  Species: H. sapiens (human)
  Insert size (bp): 1065
  Mutation: None
  Entrez Gene: WNT3A
  Promoter: CMV
  Tag / fusion protein: V5 (C terminal on insert)
  Cloning method: Restriction Enzyme
  Sequencing primers: 5′ T7-FWD; 3′ V5-Reverse
Terms and licenses: Academic/Nonprofit Terms; Industry Terms: Not Available to Industry
How to cite: pcDNA-Wnt3A-V5 was a gift from Marian Waterman (Addgene plasmid # 35927 ; http://n2t.net/addgene:35927 ; RRID:Addgene_35927)
