[The description below was written by a language model from this plasmid's Addgene catalogue record and pLannotate feature annotations shown in this document.]
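Description:
pcDNA-Wnt3A-V5 is a mammalian expression plasmid built on the pcDNA3.2/V5-DEST Gateway destination backbone and carrying the unmutated human WNT3A coding sequence, a ligand for Frizzled receptors that activates canonical Wnt/TCF-LEF signalling. It comes from a uniform library of human Wnt expression constructs. In bacteria it replicates from a high-copy ColE1/pUC-type origin and is selected with ampicillin through the bla gene and its native promoter. An f1 phage origin is also present, along with small lac promoter/operator remnants of the backbone.

Expression of the insert is driven by the CMV immediate-early enhancer and promoter, with a T7 promoter just downstream that also serves as a sequencing primer site. The WNT3A open reading frame sits between attB1 and attB2 sites. These are the products of a Gateway recombination, although the catalogue lists the cloning method as restriction enzyme. The stated backbone size of 7,711 bp includes the destination cassette that the insert replaces, which explains why the finished plasmid is 6,597 nt. Beyond attB2 lies the vector-encoded V5 epitope, catalogued as a C-terminal tag on Wnt3A for antibody detection, followed by the HSV thymidine kinase polyadenylation signal. A separate cassette of SV40 enhancer/early promoter, neomycin phosphotransferase and SV40 poly(A) signal allows G418 selection of stably transfected mammalian cells. A few short annotated fragments (HIV-1 LTR, bGH poly(A), ble, lacI, bom) are probably partial sequence matches rather than functional parts. The plasmid is suited to transient or stable production of tagged Wnt3A for studying Wnt secretion and signalling activity.
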