Features (pLannotate 1.2.2; 23 found; start..end, strand, type, name):
     36..80      -  misc_feature   bom (fragment): basis of mobility region from pBR322
    235..614     +  enhancer       CMV enhancer: human cytomegalovirus immediate early enhancer
    615..818     +  promoter       CMV promoter: human cytomegalovirus (CMV) immediate early promoter
    814..847     +  LTR            5' LTR (truncated) (fragment): truncated 5' long terminal repeat (LTR) from HIV-1
    863..881     +  promoter       T7 promoter: promoter for bacteriophage T7 RNA polymerase
    911..935     +  protein_bind   attB1: mutant version of attB; recombination site for the Gateway® BP reaction BP Clonase™
    956..2011    +  CDS            WNT3A: WNT3A_HUMAN - Experimental evidence at protein level: Swiss-Prot protein existence level 1. Ligand for members of the frizzled family of seven transmembrane receptors (Probable). Functions in the canonical Wnt signaling pathway that results in activation of transcription factors of the TCF/LEF family (PubMed:20093360, PubMed:21244856, PubMed:24841207, PubMed:26902720). Required for normal embryonic mesoderm development and formation of caudal somites. Required for normal morphogenesis of the developing neural tube (By similarity). Mediates self-renewal of the stem cells at the bottom on intest
   2037..2061    -  protein_bind   attB2: mutant version of attB; recombination site for the Gateway® BP reaction BP Clonase™
   2087..2128    +  CDS            V5 tag: epitope tag from simian virus 5
   2212..2260    +  polyA_signal   HSV TK poly(A) signal: herpes simplex virus thymidine kinase polyadenylation signal (Cole and Stacy, 1985)
   2351..2367    -  polyA_signal   bGH poly(A) signal (fragment): bovine growth hormone polyadenylation signal
   2462..2890    +  rep_origin     f1 ori (sequence partly withheld): f1 bacteriophage origin of replication; arrow indicates direction of (+) strand synthesis
   2904..3233    +  promoter       SV40 promoter: SV40 enhancer and early promoter
   3300..4091    +  CDS            neo: KKA2_KLEPN - Also known as kan, nptII. Experimental evidence at protein level: Swiss-Prot protein existence level 1. Resistance to kanamycin, neomycin, paromomycin, ribostamycin, butirosin and gentamicin B. From Klebsiella pneumoniae.
   4117..4275    +  CDS            ble (fragment): BLE_KLEPN - Experimental evidence at protein level: Swiss-Prot protein existence level 1. Binding protein with a strong affinity to the bleomycin family of antibiotics. Binds to CL990; an antimitotic-antibiotic compound. From Klebsiella pneumoniae.
   4270..4391    +  polyA_signal   SV40 poly(A) signal: SV40 polyadenylation signal
   4464..4480    -  protein_bind   lac operator: The lac repressor binds to the lac operator to inhibit transcription in E. coli. This inhibition can be relieved by adding lactose or isopropyl-β-D-thiogalactopyranoside (IPTG). lac repressor encoded by lacI
   4488..4518    -  promoter       lac promoter: promoter for the E. coli lac operon
   4533..4554    -  protein_bind   CAP binding site: CAP binding activates transcription in the presence of cAMP. E. coli catabolite activator protein
   4567..4659    -  CDS            lacI (fragment): lac repressor; lacI; The lac repressor binds to the lac operator to inhibit transcription in E. coli. This inhibition can be relieved by adding lactose or isopropyl-β-D-thiogalactopyranoside (IPTG).
   4842..5430    -  rep_origin     ori: high-copy-number ColE1/pMB1/pBR322/pUC origin of replication
   5601..6461    -  CDS            AmpR: β-lactamase; bla; confers resistance to ampicillin, carbenicillin, and related antibiotics
   6462..6566    -  promoter       AmpR promoter: bla
>Addgene plasmid #35927 | pcDNA-Wnt3A-V5 | depositor full sequence | sequence record 44193 | pcDNA-Wnt3A-V5 sequence 6597 bps
GACGGATCGGGAGATCTCCCGATCCCCTATGGTCGACTCTCAGTACAATCTGCTCTGATGCCGCATAGTT
AAGCCAGTATCTGCTCCCTGCTTGTGTGTTGGAGGTCGCTGAGTAGTGCGCGAGCAAAATTTAAGCTACA
ACAAGGCAAGGCTTGACCGACAATTGCATGAAGAATCTGCTTAGGGTTAGGCGTTTTGCGCTGCTTCGCG
ATGTACGGGCCAGATATACGCGTTGACATTGATTATTGACTAGTTATTAATAGTAATCAATTACGGGGTC
ATTAGTTCATAGCCCATATATGGAGTTCCGCGTTACATAACTTACGGTAAATGGCCCGCCTGGCTGACCG
CCCAACGACCCCCGCCCATTGACGTCAATAATGACGTATGTTCCCATAGTAACGCCAATAGGGACTTTCC
ATTGACGTCAATGGGTGGACTATTTACGGTAAACTGCCCACTTGGCAGTACATCAAGTGTATCATATGCC
AAGTACGCCCCCTATTGACGTCAATGACGGTAAATGGCCCGCCTGGCATTATGCCCAGTACATGACCTTA
TGGGACTTTCCTACTTGGCAGTACATCTACGTATTAGTCATCGCTATTACCATGGTGATGCGGTTTTGGC
AGTACATCAATGGGCGTGGATAGCGGTTTGACTCACGGGGATTTCCAAGTCTCCACCCCATTGACGTCAA
TGGGAGTTTGTTTTGGCACCAAAATCAACGGGACTTTCCAAAATGTCGTAACAACTCCGCCCCATTGACG
CAAATGGGCGGTAGGCGTGTACGGTGGGAGGTCTATATAAGCAGAGCTCTCTGGCTAACTAGAGAACCCA
CTGCTTACTGGCTTATCGAAATTAATACGACTCACTATAGGGAGACCCAAGCTGGCTAGTTAAGCTATCA
ACAAGTTTGTACAAAAAAGCAGGCTCCGCGGCCGCCCCCTTCACCATGGCCCCACTCGGATACTTCTTAC
TCCTCTGCAGCCTGAAGCAGGCTCTGGGCAGCTACCCGATCTGGTGGTCGCTGGCTGTTGGGCCACAGTA
TTCCTCCCTGGGCTCGCAGCCCATCCTGTGTGCCAGCATCCCGGGCCTGGTCCCCAAGCAGCTCCGCTTC
TGCAGGAACTACGTGGAGATCATGCCCAGCGTGGCCGAGGGCATCAAGATTGGCATCCAGGAGTGCCAGC
ACCAGTTCCGCGGCCGCCGGTGGAACTGCACCACCGTCCACGACAGCCTGGCCATCTTCGGGCCCGTGCT
GGACAAAGCTACCAGGGAGTCGGCCTTTGTCCACGCCATTGCCTCAGCCGGTGTGGCCTTTGCAGTGACA
CGCTCATGTGCAGAAGGCACGGCCGCCATCTGTGGCTGCAGCAGCCGCCACCAGGGCTCACCAGGCAAGG
GCTGGAAGTGGGGTGGCTGTAGCGAGGACATCGAGTTTGGTGGGATGGTGTCTCGGGAGTTCGCCGACGC
CCGGGAGAACCGGCCAGATGCCCGCTCAGCCATGAACCGCCACAACAACGAGGCTGGGCGCCAGGCCATC
GCCAGCCACATGCACCTCAAGTGCAAGTGCCACGGGCTGTCGGGCAGCTGCGAGGTGAAGACATGCTGGT
GGTCGCAACCCGACTTCCGCGCCATCGGTGACTTCCTCAAGGACAAGTACGACAGCGCCTCGGAGATGGT
GGTGGAGAAGCACCGGGAGTCCCGCGGCTGGGTGGAGACCCTGCGGCCGCGCTACACCTACTTCAAGGTG
CCCACGGAGCGCGACCTGGTCTACTACGAGGCCTCGCCCAACTTCTGCGAGCCCAACCCTGAGACGGGCT
CCTTCGGCACGCGCGACCGCACCTGCAACGTCAGCTCGCACGGCATCGACGGCTGCGACCTGCTGTGCTG
CGGCCGCGGCCACAACGCGCGAGCGGAGCGGCGCCGGGAGAAGTGCCGCTGCGTGTTCCACTGGTGCTGC
TACGTCAGCTGCCAGGAGTGCACGCGCGTCTACGACGTGCACACCTGCAAGTGCATTCTGAAGGGTGGGC
GCGCCGACCCAGCTTTCTTGTACAAAGTGGTTGATCTAGAGGGCCCGCGGTTCGAAGGTAAGCCTATCCC
TAACCCTCTCCTCGGTCTCGATTCTACGCGTACCGGTTAGTAATGAGTTTAAACGGGGGAGGCTAACTGA
AACACGGAAGGAGACAATACCGGAAGGAACCCGCGCTATGACGGCAATAAAAAGACAGAATAAAACGCAC
GGGTGTTGGGTCGTTTGTTCATAAACGCGGGGTTCGGTCCCAGGGCTGGCACTCTGTCGATACCCCACCG
AGACCCCATTGGGGCCAATACGCCCGCGTTTCTTCCTTTTCCCCACCCCACCCCCCAAGTTCGGGTGAAG
GCCCAGGGCTCGCAGCCAACGTCGGGGCGGCAGGCCCTGCCATAGCAGATCTGCGCAGCTGGGGCTCTAG
GGGGTATCCCC
[124 nt withheld, positions 2462-2585]
C
[32 nt withheld, positions 2587-2618]
CA
[57 nt withheld, positions 2621-2677]
A
[49 nt withheld, positions 2679-2727]
CCTTTGACGTTGGAGTCCACGTTCTTT
[37 nt withheld, positions 2755-2791]
ACCCTATCTCGGTCTATTCTTTTGATTTATAAGGGATTTTGGGGATTTCGGCCTATTGGTTAAAAAATGA
GCTGATTTAACAAAAATTTAACGCGAATTAATTCTGTGGAATGTGTGTCAGTTAGGGTGTGGAAAGTCCC
CAGGCTCCCCAGCAGGCAGAAGTATGCAAAGCATGCATCTCAATTAGTCAGCAACCAGGTGTGGAAAGTC
CCCAGGCTCCCCAGCAGGCAGAAGTATGCAAAGCATGCATCTCAATTAGTCAGCAACCATAGTCCCGCCC
CTAACTCCGCCCATCCCGCCCCTAACTCCGCCCAGTTCCGCCCATTCTCCGCCCCATGGCTGACTAATTT
TTTTTATTTATGCAGAGGCCGAGGCCGCCTCTGCCTCTGAGCTATTCCAGAAGTAGTGAGGAGGCTTTTT
TGGAGGCCTAGGCTTTTGCAAAAAGCTCCCGGGAGCTTGTATATCCATTTTCGGATCTGATCAAGAGACA
GGATGAGGATCGTTTCGCATGATTGAACAAGATGGATTGCACGCAGGTTCTCCGGCCGCTTGGGTGGAGA
GGCTATTCGGCTATGACTGGGCACAACAGACAATCGGCTGCTCTGATGCCGCCGTGTTCCGGCTGTCAGC
GCAGGGGCGCCCGGTTCTTTTTGTCAAGACCGACCTGTCCGGTGCCCTGAATGAACTGCAGGACGAGGCA
GCGCGGCTATCGTGGCTGGCCACGACGGGCGTTCCTTGCGCAGCTGTGCTCGACGTTGTCACTGAAGCGG
GAAGGGACTGGCTGCTATTGGGCGAAGTGCCGGGGCAGGATCTCCTGTCATCTCACCTTGCTCCTGCCGA
GAAAGTATCCATCATGGCTGATGCAATGCGGCGGCTGCATACGCTTGATCCGGCTACCTGCCCATTCGAC
CACCAAGCGAAACATCGCATCGAGCGAGCACGTACTCGGATGGAAGCCGGTCTTGTCGATCAGGATGATC
TGGACGAAGAGCATCAGGGGCTCGCGCCAGCCGAACTGTTCGCCAGGCTCAAGGCGCGCATGCCCGACGG
CGAGGATCTCGTCGTGACCCATGGCGATGCCTGCTTGCCGAATATCATGGTGGAAAATGGCCGCTTTTCT
GGATTCATCGACTGTGGCCGGCTGGGTGTGGCGGACCGCTATCAGGACATAGCGTTGGCTACCCGTGATA
TTGCTGAAGAGCTTGGCGGCGAATGGGCTGACCGCTTCCTCGTGCTTTACGGTATCGCCGCTCCCGATTC
GCAGCGCATCGCCTTCTATCGCCTTCTTGACGAGTTCTTCTGAGCGGGACTCTGGGGTTCGCGAAATGAC
CGACCAAGCGACGCCCAACCTGCCATCACGAGATTTCGATTCCACCGCCGCCTTCTATGAAAGGTTGGGC
TTCGGAATCGTTTTCCGGGACGCCGGCTGGATGATCCTCCAGCGCGGGGATCTCATGCTGGAGTTCTTCG
CCCACCCCAACTTGTTTATTGCAGCTTATAATGGTTACAAATAAAGCAATAGCATCACAAATTTCACAAA
TAAAGCATTTTTTTCACTGCATTCTAGTTGTGGTTTGTCCAAACTCATCAATGTATCTTATCATGTCTGT
ATACCGTCGACCTCTAGCTAGAGCTTGGCGTAATCATGGTCATAGCTGTTTCCTGTGTGAAATTGTTATC
CGCTCACAATTCCACACAACATACGAGCCGGAAGCATAAAGTGTAAAGCCTGGGGTGCCTAATGAGTGAG
CTAACTCACATTAATTGCGTTGCGCTCACTGCCCGCTTTCCAGTCGGGAAACCTGTCGTGCCAGCTGCAT
TAATGAATCGGCCAACGCGCGGGGAGAGGCGGTTTGCGTATTGGGCGCTCTTCCGCTTCCTCGCTCACTG
ACTCGCTGCGCTCGGTCGTTCGGCTGCGGCGAGCGGTATCAGCTCACTCAAAGGCGGTAATACGGTTATC
CACAGAATCAGGGGATAACGCAGGAAAGAACATGTGAGCAAAAGGCCAGCAAAAGGCCAGGAACCGTAAA
AAGGCCGCGTTGCTGGCGTTTTTCCATAGGCTCCGCCCCCCTGACGAGCATCACAAAAATCGACGCTCAA
GTCAGAGGTGGCGAAACCCGACAGGACTATAAAGATACCAGGCGTTTCCCCCTGGAAGCTCCCTCGTGCG
CTCTCCTGTTCCGACCCTGCCGCTTACCGGATACCTGTCCGCCTTTCTCCCTTCGGGAAGCGTGGCGCTT
TCTCAATGCTCACGCTGTAGGTATCTCAGTTCGGTGTAGGTCGTTCGCTCCAAGCTGGGCTGTGTGCACG
AACCCCCCGTTCAGCCCGACCGCTGCGCCTTATCCGGTAACTATCGTCTTGAGTCCAACCCGGTAAGACA
CGACTTATCGCCACTGGCAGCAGCCACTGGTAACAGGATTAGCAGAGCGAGGTATGTAGGCGGTGCTACA
GAGTTCTTGAAGTGGTGGCCTAACTACGGCTACACTAGAAGGACAGTATTTGGTATCTGCGCTCTGCTGA
AGCCAGTTACCTTCGGAAAAAGAGTTGGTAGCTCTTGATCCGGCAAACAAACCACCGCTGGTAGCGGTGG
TTTTTTTGTTTGCAAGCAGCAGATTACGCGCAGAAAAAAAGGATCTCAAGAAGATCCTTTGATCTTTTCT
ACGGGGTCTGACGCTCAGTGGAACGAAAACTCACGTTAAGGGATTTTGGTCATGAGATTATCAAAAAGGA
TCTTCACCTAGATCCTTTTAAATTAAAAATGAAGTTTTAAATCAATCTAAAGTATATATGAGTAAACTTG
GTCTGACAGTTACCAATGCTTAATCAGTGAGGCACCTATCTCAGCGATCTGTCTATTTCGTTCATCCATA
GTTGCCTGACTCCCCGTCGTGTAGATAACTACGATACGGGAGGGCTTACCATCTGGCCCCAGTGCTGCAA
TGATACCGCGAGACCCACGCTCACCGGCTCCAGATTTATCAGCAATAAACCAGCCAGCCGGAAGGGCCGA
GCGCAGAAGTGGTCCTGCAACTTTATCCGCCTCCATCCAGTCTATTAATTGTTGCCGGGAAGCTAGAGTA
AGTAGTTCGCCAGTTAATAGTTTGCGCAACGTTGTTGCCATTGCTACAGGCATCGTGGTGTCACGCTCGT
CGTTTGGTATGGCTTCATTCAGCTCCGGTTCCCAACGATCAAGGCGAGTTACATGATCCCCCATGTTGTG
CAAAAAAGCGGTTAGCTCCTTCGGTCCTCCGATCGTTGTCAGAAGTAAGTTGGCCGCAGTGTTATCACTC
ATGGTTATGGCAGCACTGCATAATTCTCTTACTGTCATGCCATCCGTAAGATGCTTTTCTGTGACTGGTG
AGTACTCAACCAAGTCATTCTGAGAATAGTGTATGCGGCGACCGAGTTGCTCTTGCCCGGCGTCAATACG
GGATAATACCGCGCCACATAGCAGAACTTTAAAAGTGCTCATCATTGGAAAACGTTCTTCGGGGCGAAAA
CTCTCAAGGATCTTACCGCTGTTGAGATCCAGTTCGATGTAACCCACTCGTGCACCCAACTGATCTTCAG
CATCTTTTACTTTCACCAGCGTTTCTGGGTGAGCAAAAACAGGAAGGCAAAATGCCGCAAAAAAGGGAAT
AAGGGCGACACGGAAATGTTGAATACTCATACTCTTCCTTTTTCAATATTATTGAAGCATTTATCAGGGT
TATTGTCTCATGAGCGGATACATATTTGAATGTATTTAGAAAAATAAACAAATAGGGGTTCCGCGCACAT
TTCCCCGAAAAGTGCCACCTGACGTC
