>Addgene plasmid #35927 | pcDNA-Wnt3A-V5 | addgene partial sequence | sequence record 46369 | TK-pA-R 5'-ttgtctccttccgtgtttca-3'
CCGGTACGCGTAGAATCGAGACCGAGGAGAGGGTTAGGGATAGGCTTACCTTCGAACCGCGGGCCCTCTA
GATCAACCACTTTGTACAAGAAAGCTGGGTCGGCGCGCCCACCCTTCAGAATGCACTTGCAGGTGTGCAC
GTCGTAGACGCGCGTGCACTCCTGGCAGCTGACGTAGCAGCACCAGTGGAACACGCAGCGGCACTTCTCC
CGGCGCCGCTCCGCTCGCGCGTTGTGGCCGCGGCCGCAGCACAGCAGGTCGCAGCCGTCGATGCCGTGCG
AGCTGACGTTGCAGGTGCGGTCGCGCGTGCCGAAGGAGCCCGTCTCAGGGTTGGGCTCGCAGAAGTTGGG
CGAGGCCTCGTAGTAGACCAGGTCGCGCTCCGTGGGCACCTTGAAGTAGGTGTAGCGCGGCCGCAGGGTC
TCCACCCAGCCGCGGGACTCCCGGTGCTTCTCCACCACCATCTCCGAGGCGCTGTCGTACTTGTCCTTGA
GGAAGTCACCGATGGCGCGGAAGTCGGGTTGCGACCACCAGCATGTCTTCACCTCGCAGCTGCCCGACAG
CCCGTGGCACTTGCACTTGAGGTGCATGTGGCTGGCGATGGCCTGGCGCCCAGCCTCGT
